>Addgene plasmid #55486 | mTFP1-Golgi-7 | depositor partial sequence | sequence record 85892 | insert sequence
GGGGAGGTCTATATAAGCAGAGCTGGTTTAGTGAACCGTCAGATCCGCTAGCATGAGGCTTCGGGAGCCG
CTCCTGAGCGGCAGCGCCGCGATGCCAGGCGCGTCCCTACAGCGGGCCTGCCGCCTGCTCGTGGCCGTCT
GCGCTCTGCACCTTGGCGTCACCCTCGTTTACTACCTGGCTGGCCGCGACCTGAGCCGCCTGCCCCAACT
GGTCGGAGTCTCCACACCGCTGCAGGGCGGCTCGAACAGTGCCGCCGCCATCGGGCAGTCCTCCGGGGAG
CTCCGGACCGGAGGGGCCAAGGATCCACCGGTCGCCACCATGGTGAGCAAGGGCGAGGAGACCACAATGG
GCGTAATCAAGCCCGACATGAAGATCAAGCTGAAGATGGAGGGCAACGTGAATGGCCACGCCTTCGTGAT
CGAGGGCGAGGGCGAGGGCAAGCCCTACGACGGCACCAACACCATCAACCTGGAGGTGAAGGAGGGAGCC
CCCCTGCCCTTCTCCTACGACATTCTGACCACCGCGTTCGCCTACGGCAACAGGGCCTTCACCAAGTACC
CCGACGACATCCCCAACTACTTCAAGCAGTCCTTCCCCGAGGGCTACTCTTGGGAGCGCACCATGACCTT
CGAGGACAAGGGCATCGTGAAGGTGAAGTCCGACATCTCCATGGAGGAGGACTCCTTCATCTACGAGATA
CACCTCAAGGGCGAGAACTTCCCCCCCAACGGCCCCGTGATGCAGAAGAAGACCACCGGCTGGGACGCCT
CCACCGAGAGGATGTACGTGCGCGACGGCGTGCTGAAGGGCGACGTCAAGCACAAGCTGCTGCTGGAGGG
CGGCGGCCACCACCGCGTTGACTTCAAGACCATCTACAGGGCCAAGAAGGCGGTGAAGCTGCCCGACTAT
CACTTTGTGGACCACCGCATCGAGATCCTGAACCACGACAAGGACTACAACAAGGTGACCGTTTACGAGA
GCGCCGTGGCCCGCAACTCCACCGACGGCATGGACGAGCTGTACAAGTAAGCGGCCGCGACTCTAGATCA
TAATCAGCCATACCACATTTGTAGAGGTTTTACTTGCTTTAAAAA
