>Addgene plasmid #55486 | mTFP1-Golgi-7 | addgene partial sequence | sequence record 101306 | C-ter-GFP 5'-CTCCTCGCCCTTGCTCAC-3'
CCGGAGGACTGCCCGATGGCGGCGGCACTGTTCGAGCCGCCCTGCAGCGGTGTGGAGACTCCGACCAGTT
GGGGCAGGCGGCTCAGGTCGCGGCCAGCCAGGTAGTAAACGAGGGTGACGCCAAGGTGCAGAGCGCAGAC
GGCCACGAGCAGGCGGCAGGCCCGCTGTAGGGACGCGCCTGGCATCGCGGCGCTGCCGCTCAGGAGCGGC
TCCCGAAGCCTCATGCTAGCGGATCTGACGGTTCACTAAACCAGCTCTGCTTATATAGACCTCCCACCGT
ACACGCCTACCGCCCATTTGCGTCAATGGGGCGGAGTTGTTACGACATTTTGGAAAGTCCCGTTGATTTT
GGTGCCAAAACAAACTCCCATTGACGTCAATGGGGTGGAGACTTGGAAATCCCCGTGAGTCAAACCGCTA
TCCACGCCCATTGATGTACTGCCAAAACCGCATCACCATGGTAATAGCGATGACTAATACGTAGATGTAC
TGCCAAGTAGGAAAGTCCCATAAGGTCATGTACTGGGCATAATGCCAGGCGGGCCATTTACCGTCATTGA
CGTCAATAGGGGGCGTACTTGGCATATGATACACTTGATGTACTGCCAAGTGGGCAGTTTACCGTAAATA
CTCCACCCATTGACGTCAATGGAAAGTCCCTATTGGCGTTACTATGGGAACATACGTCATTATTGACGTC
AATGGGCGGGGGTCGTTGGGCGGTCAGCCAGGCGGGCCATTTACCGTAAGTTATGTAACGCGGAACTCCA
TATATGGGCTATGAACTAATGACCCCGTAATTGATTACTATTAATAACTAATGCATGGCGGTAATACGGT
TATCCACAGAATCAGG
