[The description below was written by a language model from this plasmid's Addgene catalogue record.]
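Description:
mTFP1-Golgi-7 is a mammalian expression plasmid that produces a Golgi-targeted cyan/teal fluorescent marker. It is built on an mTFP1 backbone of about 4.75 kb (excluding the insert), is maintained in E. coli as a high-copy plasmid under kanamycin selection, and carries a neomycin resistance marker so that transfected mammalian cells can be selected with G418. The record gives no feature table, so the origin of replication and the promoters driving the resistance marker are not stated. The use of an SV40 polyA reverse sequencing primer suggests that an SV40 polyadenylation signal lies downstream of the expression cassette.

The insert encodes amino acids 1-82 of human beta-1,4-galactosyltransferase 1 (B4GALT1), expressed from the CMV promoter, with mTFP1 fused at its C terminus. This N-terminal segment of the enzyme is recorded as the GalT targeting sequence. In general, this part of galactosyltransferase contains the cytoplasmic tail, membrane anchor and stem region that retain the enzyme in the Golgi apparatus, so it carries the attached fluorescent protein to that organelle without the catalytic domain. mTFP1 is a monomeric fluorescent protein derived from a Clavularia cyan fluorescent protein, with recorded excitation and emission peaks of 462 nm and 492 nm. The "7" in the name probably refers to the linker between the targeting sequence and the fluorophore, but the record does not confirm this.

The construct is suited to labelling the Golgi in live or fixed mammalian cells for fluorescence microscopy. It can serve as an organelle marker in multicolour imaging and as a demonstration of how mTFP1 performs in a fusion protein.
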