Addgene plasmid #55486: mTFP1-Golgi-7
Purpose: Localization: GalT Targeting Sequence, Excitation: 462, Emission: 492
Depositing lab: Michael Davidson. Publication: Hue-shifted monomeric variants of Clavularia cyan fluorescent protein: identification of the molecular determinants of color and applications in fluorescence imaging. Ai HW, Olenych SG, Wong P, Davidson MW, Campbell RE. BMC Biol. 2008 Mar 6;6:13. doi: 10.1186/1741-7007-6-13. PubMed 18325109.
Backbone
  Vector backbone: mTFP1
  Backbone size w/o insert (bp): 4750
  Vector type: Mammalian Expression
  Selectable markers: Neomycin (select with G418)
Growth in bacteria
  Bacterial resistance: Kanamycin, 50 μg/mL
  Growth temperature: 37°C
  Growth strain: DH5alpha
  Copy number: High Copy
Gene/Insert
  Gene/Insert name: Golgi (alt name: NM_001497.3)
  Species: H. sapiens (human)
  Mutation: aa 1-82 of NM_001497.3
  Entrez Gene: B4GALT1 (a.k.a. B4GAL-T1, CDG2D, CLDLFIB, GGTB2, GT1, GTB, beta4Gal-T1)
  Promoter: CMV
  Tag / fusion protein: mTFP1 (C terminal on backbone)
  Cloning method: Unknown
  Sequencing primers: 5′ CMV-F; 3′ SV40pA-R
Terms and licenses: Academic/Nonprofit Terms; Industry Terms: Not Available to Industry
Depositor comments: . Excitation = 462; Emission = 492
How to cite: mTFP1-Golgi-7 was a gift from Michael Davidson (Addgene plasmid # 55486 ; http://n2t.net/addgene:55486 ; RRID:Addgene_55486)
